Addgene plasmid #54865: mApple-Alpha-Actinin-19
Purpose: Localization: Alpha Actinin, Excitation: 568, Emission: 592
Depositing lab: Michael Davidson. Depositing organization: Florida State University, Tallahassee. Publication: Myosin II-mediated focal adhesion maturation is tension insensitive. Stricker J, Beckham Y, Davidson MW, Gardel ML. PLoS One. 2013 Jul 29;8(7):e70652. doi: 10.1371/journal.pone.0070652. Print 2013. PubMed 23923013.
Backbone
  Vector backbone: mApple
  Backbone size w/o insert (bp): 4750
  Vector type: Mammalian Expression
  Selectable markers: Neomycin (select with G418)
Growth in bacteria
  Bacterial resistance: Kanamycin, 50 μg/mL
  Growth temperature: 37°C
  Growth strain: DH5alpha
  Copy number: High Copy
Gene/Insert
  Gene/Insert name: Alpha-Actinin (alt name: NM_001102.3)
  Species: H. sapiens (human)
  Entrez Gene: ACTN1 (a.k.a. BDPLT15)
  Promoter: CMV
  Tag / fusion protein: mApple (C terminal on backbone)
  Cloning method: Unknown
  Sequencing primers: 5′ CMV-F; 3′ SV40pA-R
Terms and licenses: Academic/Nonprofit Terms; Industry Terms: Not Available to Industry
Depositor comments: . Excitation = 568; Emission = 592
How to cite: mApple-Alpha-Actinin-19 was a gift from Michael Davidson (Addgene plasmid # 54865 ; http://n2t.net/addgene:54865 ; RRID:Addgene_54865)
