[The description below was written by a language model from this plasmid's Addgene catalogue record.]
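Description:
mApple-Alpha-Actinin-19 is a mammalian expression plasmid that produces human alpha-actinin (ACTN1, corresponding to the alpha-actinin-1 reference transcript) fused to the red-orange fluorescent protein mApple. It is built on an mApple backbone of about 4.75 kb without the insert. The fluorescent protein is supplied by the vector and sits at the C-terminus of the fusion, so alpha-actinin is read first and continues into mApple. Transcription is driven by the CMV promoter, a strong constitutive promoter for mammalian cells. The listed sequencing primers point to an SV40 polyadenylation signal downstream of the fusion. The "19" in the name may refer to the linker between the two proteins, but the record does not explain it, and the cloning method is listed as unknown.

The plasmid is maintained at high copy number in E. coli under kanamycin selection. It also carries a neomycin resistance marker, which allows G418 selection of stably transfected mammalian cells. No feature table is provided, so the origin of replication and other backbone elements are not stated in the record.

The construct serves as a live-cell localization marker. Alpha-actinin is an actin-crosslinking protein found along stress fibres and at focal adhesions, so the fusion lets these structures be followed by fluorescence microscopy. The recorded excitation and emission maxima of mApple are 568 nm and 592 nm. The associated publication studied myosin II-dependent focal adhesion maturation, which fits this use in imaging cytoskeletal and adhesion dynamics.
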