>Addgene plasmid #54865 | mApple-Alpha-Actinin-19 | addgene partial sequence | sequence record 103453 | Mombaerts mRFPup 5'-GTGGCCGTTCACGGAGCCCTCCATG-3'
ATGGCCATGTTATTCTCCTCGCCCTTGCTCACCATGGTGGCGACCGGTGGATCCCGGGCCCGCGGTACCG
TCGACTGCAGAATTCGAAGCTTGAGGTCACTCTCGCCGTACAGCGCCGTGGAGAAGGACATGTAGTCCAG
AGCACCTGGCACGGAGTCGGGGCCGGTGTAGGGGGCCATCCGCGCGATGCAGTACTCAGCCTGGTCGGGT
GGCAGCTCGCGGCGCAGCTCGTCCATGGTAATGTAGTTCTTGTCCCCAGCCAGGATCTTGAAGGAAGCCA
TGACTTGGTCTGCTGTATCTGTGTCGGCTGTCTCGCGGGACATGAAGTCAATGAAGGCCTGGAATGTCAC
TACCCCCAGGCGGTTGGGGTCCACAATGCTCATGATGCGGGCAAATTCTGCTTCTCCCTGGGGGTCGTTG
CCAATATCATAACCCAAGCTGATGAGGCAGGCTTTGAACTCCTCGGGACCCAGTGTGCCGGAGTGATCCC
GGTCAAAGTGGTTGAAGGAGGCCCGGAACTCATTCATCTGCTCCTGGCTGATGCCCTTGGCATCCCGGGT
CAGGATCTGGTTCTCTACCTCATTGATGGTCCTGGCGATGGTGGTGAGCAGCTGCTCCCAGCCCACACGG
ATGTGCTCCATGGTGTAGTTGGTGTGCTTGTTGTCGAAGATGAGCGCCTCCTGGATGAGCTGGTGGTCGC
CCTCCAGCTGATCAATCTTTGGCTTGTAGTTGACGATGCTCTTCTCATACTGCCGCAGGTGGCTGAGCTG
GTCCTCCAGGGTCCCATGCATCTCAATGGAGATCCTCCCGATCTCCTCCATCTTGGTCTGGATCCAGG
